>Addgene plasmid #169838 | pFnCas12a_NT | addgene full sequence | sequence record 333746 | Addgene NGS Result
ACGATAGACATATAAAGAGAGCGGCCATACAGGCCGCCTCTTTTCTGTTCTTGGCGACTCCCCGTCTAGT
GGATCACTCAGCAACTCCTCAGCTGCAGCAGCTGCCTCGAGTGCAAAAACAGCCCGCAGATCAACATCCG
CGGGCTGTTTCTGATTATAAGAAAGCTTGGCGTAATCATGGTCATAGCTGTTTCCTGTGTGAAATTGTTA
TCCGCTCACAATTCCACACAACATACGAGCCGGAAGCATAAAGTGTAAAGCCTGGGGTGCCTAATGAGTG
AGCTAACTCACATTAATTGCGTTGCGCTCACTGCCCGCTTTCCAGTCGGGAAACCTGTCGTGCCAGCCCT
TCAAACTTCCCAAAGGCGAGCCCTAGTGACATTAGAAAACCGACTGTAAAAAGTACAGTCGGCATTATCT
CATATTATAAAAGCCAGTCATTAGGCCTATCTGACAATTCCTGAATAGAGTTCATAAACAATCCTGCATG
ATAACCATCACAAACAGAATGATGTACCTGTAAAGATAGCGGTAAATATATTGAATTACCTTTATTAATG
AATTTTCCTGCTGTAATAATGGGTAGAAGGTAATTACTATTATTATTGATATTTAAGTTAAACCCAGTAA
ATGAAGTCCATGGAATAATAGAAAGAGAAAAAGCATTTTCAGGTATAGGTGTTTTGGGAAACAATTTCCC
CGAACCATTATATTTCTCTACATCAGAAAGGTATAAATCATAAAACTCTTTGAAGTCATTCTTTACAGGA
GTCCAAATACCAGAGAATGTTTTAGATACACCATCAAAAATTGTATAAAGTGGCTCTAACTTATCCCAAT
AACCTAACTCTCCGTCGCTATTGTAACCAGTTCTAAAAGCTGTATTTGAGTTTATCACCCTTGTCACTAA
GAAAATAAATGCAGGGTAAAATTTATATCCTTCTTGTTTTATGTTTCGGTATAAAACACTAATATCAATT
TCTGTGGTTATACTAAAAGTCGTTTGTTGGTTCAAATAATGATTAAATATCTCTTTTCTCTTCCAATTGT
CTAAATCAATTTTATTAAAGTTCATTTGATATGCCTCCTAAATTTTTATCTAAAGTGAATTTAGGAGGCT
TACTTGTCTGCTTTCTTCATTAGAATCAATCCTTTTTTAAAAGTCAATCCCGTTTGTTGAACTACTCTTT
AATAAAATAATTTTTCCGTTCCCAATTCCACATTGCAATAATAGAAAATCCATCTTCATCGGCTTTTTCG
TCATCATCTGTATGAATCAAATCGCCTTCTTCTGTGTCATCAAGGTTTAATTTTTTATGTATTTCTTTTA
ACAAACCACCATAGGAGATTAACCTTTTACGGTGTAAACCTTCCTCCAAATCAGACAAACGTTTCAAATT
CTTTTCTTCATCATCGGTCATAAAATCCGTATCCTTTACAGGATATTTTGCAGTTTCGTCAATTGCCGAT
TGTATATCCGATTTATATTTATTTTTCGGTCGAATCATTTGAACTTTTACATTTGGATCATAGTCTAATT
TCATTGCCTTTTTCCAAAATTGAATCCATTGTTTTTGATTCACGTAGTTTTCTGTATTCTTAAAATAAGT
TGGTTCCACACATACCAATACATGCATGTGCTGATTATAAGAATTATCTTTATTATTTATTGTCACTTCC
GTTGCACGCATAAAACCAACAAGATTTTTATTAATTTTTTTATATTGCATCATTCGGCGAAATCCTTGAG
CCATATCTGACAAACTCTTATTTAATTCTTCGCCATCATAAACATTTTTAACTGTTAATGTGAGAAACAA
CCAACGAACTGTTGGCTTTTGTTTAATAACTTCAGCAACAACCTTTTGTGACTGAATGCCATGTTTCATT
GCTCTCCTCCAGTTGCACATTGGACAAAGCCTGGATTTACAAAACCACACTCGATACAACTTTCTTTCGC
CTGTTTCACGATTTTGTTTATACTCTAATATTTCAGCACAATCTTTTACTCTTTCAGCCTTTTTAAATTC
AAGAATATGCAGAAGTTCAAAGTAATCAACATTAGCGATTTTCTTTTCTCTCCATGGTCTCACTTTTCCA
CTTTTTGTCTTGTCCACTAAAACCCTTGATTTTTCATCTGAATAAATGCTACTATTAGGACACATAATAT
TAAAAGAAACCCCCATCTATTTAGTTATTTGTTTGGTCACTTATAACTTTAACAGATGGGGTTTTTCTGT
GCAACCAATTTTAAGGGTTTTCAATACTTTAAAACACATACATACCAACACTTCAACGCACCTTTCAGCA
ACTAAAATAAAAATGACGTTATTTCTATATGTATCAAGAATAGAAAGAACTCGTTTTTCGCTACGCTCAA
AACGCAAAAAAAGCACTCATTCGAGTGCTTTTTCTTATCGCTCCAAATCATGCGATTTTTTCCTCTTTGC
TTTTCTTTGCTCACGAAGTTCTCGATCACGCTGCAAAACATCTTGAAGCGAAAAAGTATTCTTCTTTTCT
TCCGATCGCTCATGCTGACGCACGAAAAGCCCTCTAGGCGCATAGGAACAACTCCTAAATGCATGTGAGG
GGTTTTCTCGTCCATGTGAACAGTCGCATACGCAATATTTTGTTTCCCATACTGCATTAATGAATCGGCC
AACGCGCGGGGAGAGGCGGTTTGCGTATTGGGCGCTCTTCCGCTTCCTCGCTCACTGACTCGCTGCGCTC
GGTCGTTCGGCTGCGGCGAGCGGTATCAGCTCACTCAAAGGCGGTAATACGGTTATCCACAGAATCAGGG
GATAACGCAGGAAAGAACATGTGAGCAAAAGGCCAGCAAAAGGCCAGGAACCGTAAAAAGGCCGCGTTGC
TGGCGTTTTTCCATAGGCTCCGCCCCCCTGACGAGCATCACAAAAATCGACGCTCAAGTCAGAGGTGGCG
AAACCCGACAGGACTATAAAGATACCAGGCGTTTCCCCCTGGAAGCTCCCTCGTGCGCTCTCCTGTTCCG
ACCCTGCCGCTTACCGGATACCTGTCCGCCTTTCTCCCTTCGGGAAGCGTGGCGCTTTCTCATAGCTCAC
GCTGTAGGTATCTCAGTTCGGTGTAGGTCGTTCGCTCCAAGCTGGGCTGTGTGCACGAACCCCCCGTTCA
GCCCGACCGCTGCGCCTTATCCGGTAACTATCGTCTTGAGTCCAACCCGGTAAGACACGACTTATCGCCA
CTGGCAGCAGCCACTGGTAACAGGATTAGCAGAGCGAGGTATGTAGGCGGTGCTACAGAGTTCTTGAAGT
GGTGGCCTAACTACGGCTACACTAGAAGAACAGTATTTGGTATCTGCGCTCTGCTGAAGCCAGTTACCTT
CGGAAAAAGAGTTGGTAGCTCTTGATCCGGCAAACAAACCACCGCTGGTAGCGGTGGTTTTTTTGTTTGC
AAGCAGCAGATTACGCGCAGAAAAAAAGGATCTCAAGAAGATCCTTTGATCTTTTCTACGGGGTCTGACG
CTCAGTGGAACGAAAACTCACGTTAAGGGATTTTGGTCATGAATGGCGCTAGTGAGCTGAGGATAATATT
TTCTATCATATTTCCACTTAGTGTTCCAGTATTAGCGACAATAACGCTTTTTGTTGCAGTTGGACAATGG
AATTCGTGGTTTGATACAATGCTTTTTTGTTCCATGAATCCAAATTTAAGCACATTACAGTATGAATTGC
AAAAAGTATTGCAGTCGACTCAACAGTTTACACAACAAGCGTCTTTTGATATGGGGTTAAGAAATAATTC
TAATTCAGTTACCCCGGAAAGCATAAGAGCTGCTATGACGGTAGTGGCAGTGGTTCCTATTATGATGGTT
TATCCATTCTTGCAGAAGTATTTTGTAAAGGGTTTAACCATTGGCAGTGTTAAGGGTTAGTACATCTTTG
GTTTTTTATAAATGCTGAAAGGGGGGAAATTTAAAAATACTTATTAGACAAAATTTTTTAATTGCGAGGT
GATAGTAAATAAATTTTTCAATAAATTAAATTTACTGAGGGAGGAATCTAGAATGTCAATTTATCAAGAA
TTTGTTAATAAATATAGTTTAAGTAAAACTCTAAGATTTGAGTTAATCCCACAGGGTAAAACACTTGAAA
ACATAAAAGCAAGAGGTTTGATTTTAGATGATGAGAAAAGAGCTAAAGACTACAAAAAGGCTAAACAAAT
AATTGATAAATATCATCAGTTTTTTATAGAGGAGATATTAAGTTCGGTTTGTATTAGCGAAGATTTATTA
CAAAACTATTCTGATGTTTATTTTAAACTTAAAAAGAGTGATGATGATAATCTACAAAAAGATTTTAAAA
GTGCAAAAGATACGATAAAGAAACAAATATCTGAATATATAAAGGACTCAGAGAAATTTAAGAATTTGTT
TAATCAAAACCTTATCGATGCTAAAAAAGGGCAAGAGTCAGATTTAATTCTATGGCTAAAGCAATCTAAG
GATAATGGTATAGAACTATTTAAAGCCAATAGTGATATCACAGATATAGATGAGGCGTTAGAAATAATCA
AATCTTTTAAAGGTTGGACAACTTATTTTAAGGGTTTTCATGAAAATAGAAAAAATGTTTATAGTAGCAA
TGATATTCCTACATCTATTATTTATAGGATAGTAGATGATAATTTGCCTAAATTTCTAGAAAATAAAGCT
AAGTATGAGAGTTTAAAAGACAAAGCTCCAGAAGCTATAAACTATGAACAAATTAAAAAAGATTTGGCAG
AAGAGCTAACCTTTGATATTGACTACAAAACATCTGAAGTTAATCAAAGAGTTTTTTCACTTGATGAAGT
TTTTGAGATAGCAAACTTTAATAATTATCTAAATCAAAGTGGTATTACTAAATTTAATACTATTATTGGT
GGTAAATTTGTAAATGGTGAAAATACAAAGAGAAAAGGTATAAATGAATATATAAATCTATACTCACAGC
AAATAAATGATAAAACACTCAAAAAATATAAAATGAGTGTTTTATTTAAGCAAATTTTAAGTGATACAGA
ATCTAAATCTTTTGTAATTGATAAGTTAGAAGATGATAGTGATGTAGTTACAACGATGCAAAGTTTTTAT
GAGCAAATAGCAGCTTTTAAAACAGTAGAAGAAAAATCTATTAAAGAAACACTATCTTTATTATTTGATG
ATTTAAAAGCTCAAAAACTTGATTTGAGTAAAATTTATTTTAAAAATGATAAATCTCTTACTGATCTATC
ACAACAAGTTTTTGATGATTATAGTGTTATTGGTACAGCGGTACTAGAATATATAACTCAACAAATAGCA
CCTAAAAATCTTGATAACCCTAGTAAGAAAGAGCAAGAATTAATAGCCAAAAAAACTGAAAAAGCAAAAT
ACTTATCTCTAGAAACTATAAAGCTTGCCTTAGAAGAATTTAATAAGCATAGAGATATAGATAAACAGTG
TAGGTTTGAAGAAATACTTGCAAACTTTGCGGCTATTCCGATGATATTTGATGAAATAGCTCAAAACAAA
GACAATTTGGCACAGATATCTATCAAATATCAAAATCAAGGTAAAAAAGACCTACTTCAAGCTAGTGCGG
AAGATGATGTTAAAGCTATCAAGGATCTTTTAGATCAAACTAATAATCTCTTACATAAACTAAAAATATT
TCATATTAGTCAGTCAGAAGATAAGGCAAATATTTTAGACAAGGATGAGCATTTTTATCTAGTATTTGAG
GAGTGCTACTTTGAGCTAGCGAATATAGTGCCTCTTTATAACAAAATTAGAAACTATATAACTCAAAAGC
CATATAGTGATGAGAAATTTAAGCTCAATTTTGAGAACTCGACTTTGGCTAATGGTTGGGATAAAAATAA
AGAGCCTGACAATACGGCAATTTTATTTATCAAAGATGATAAATATTATCTGGGTGTGATGAATAAGAAA
AATAACAAAATATTTGATGATAAAGCTATCAAAGAAAATAAAGGCGAGGGTTATAAAAAAATTGTTTATA
AACTTTTACCTGGCGCAAATAAAATGTTACCTAAGGTTTTCTTTTCTGCTAAATCTATAAAATTTTATAA
TCCTAGTGAAGATATACTTAGAATAAGAAATCATTCCACACATACAAAAAATGGTAGTCCTCAAAAAGGA
TATGAAAAATTTGAGTTTAATATTGAAGATTGCCGAAAATTTATAGATTTTTATAAACAGTCTATAAGTA
AGCATCCGGAGTGGAAAGATTTTGGATTTAGATTTTCTGATACTCAAAGATATAATTCTATAGATGAATT
TTATAGAGAAGTTGAAAATCAAGGCTACAAACTAACTTTTGAAAATATATCAGAGAGCTATATTGATAGC
GTAGTTAATCAGGGTAAATTGTACCTATTCCAAATCTATAATAAAGATTTTTCAGCTTATAGCAAAGGGC
GACCAAATCTACATACTTTATATTGGAAAGCGCTGTTTGATGAGAGAAATCTTCAAGATGTGGTTTATAA
GCTAAATGGTGAGGCAGAGCTTTTTTATCGTAAACAATCAATACCTAAAAAAATCACTCACCCAGCTAAA
GAGGCAATAGCTAATAAAAACAAAGATAATCCTAAAAAAGAGAGTGTTTTTGAATATGATTTAATCAAAG
ATAAACGCTTTACTGAAGATAAGTTTTTCTTTCACTGTCCTATTACAATCAATTTTAAATCTAGTGGAGC
TAATAAGTTTAATGATGAAATCAATTTATTGCTAAAAGAAAAAGCAAATGATGTTCATATATTAAGTATA
GATAGAGGTGAAAGACATTTAGCTTACTATACTTTGGTAGATGGTAAAGGCAATATCATCAAACAAGATA
CTTTCAACATCATTGGTAATGATAGAATGAAAACAAACTACCATGATAAGCTTGCTGCAATAGAGAAAGA
TAGGGATTCAGCTAGGAAAGACTGGAAAAAGATAAATAACATCAAAGAGATGAAAGAGGGCTATCTATCT
CAGGTAGTTCATGAAATAGCTAAGCTAGTTATAGAGTATAATGCTATTGTGGTTTTTGAGGATTTAAATT
TTGGATTTAAAAGAGGGCGTTTCAAGGTAGAGAAGCAGGTCTATCAAAAGTTAGAAAAAATGCTAATTGA
GAAACTAAACTATCTAGTTTTCAAAGATAATGAGTTTGATAAAACTGGGGGAGTGCTTAGAGCTTATCAG
CTAACAGCACCTTTTGAGACTTTTAAAAAGATGGGTAAACAAACAGGTATTATCTACTATGTACCAGCTG
GTTTTACTTCAAAAATTTGTCCTGTAACTGGTTTTGTAAATCAGTTATATCCTAAGTATGAAAGTGTCAG
CAAATCTCAAGAGTTCTTTAGTAAGTTTGACAAGATTTGTTATAACCTTGATAAGGGCTATTTTGAGTTT
AGTTTTGATTATAAAAACTTTGGTGACAAGGCTGCCAAAGGCAAGTGGACTATAGCTAGCTTTGGGAGTA
GATTGATTAACTTTAGAAATTCAGATAAAAATCATAATTGGGATACTCGAGAAGTTTATCCAACTAAAGA
GTTGGAGAAATTGCTAAAAGATTATTCTATCGAATATGGGCATGGCGAATGTATCAAAGCAGCTATTTGC
GGTGAGAGCGACAAAAAGTTTTTTGCTAAGCTAACTAGTGTCCTAAATACTATCTTACAAATGCGTAACT
CAAAAACAGGTACTGAGTTAGATTATCTAATTTCACCAGTAGCAGATGTAAATGGCAATTTCTTTGATTC
GCGACAGGCGCCAAAAAATATGCCTCAAGATGCTGATGCCAATGGTGCTTATCATATTGGGCTAAAAGGT
CTGATGCTACTAGGTAGGATCAAAAATAATCAAGAGGGCAAAAAACTCAATTTGGTTATCAAAAATGAAG
AGTATTTTGAGTTCGTGCAGAATAGGAATAACTAAATCAGACAAAATGGCCTGCTTATGAAGCGTGCCAT
TTTTGTTTAATCCTGTCGACTTGCCGGAATTCTTTCACAGCCGCATCCCTTTCTTCCGCAGGCAGCGCCT
TCCAGCCCGCCCAGTCGAGAGAACGGAAATCATGCAGTGAGTACCAGCCATCTAGTGTTTCTGCTGCTTC
GCTCATTTTTCTCCCTCCAAATGTTTTTCTCTTCCCTTACTATAACACAGTTTAGAAGAGGGAGAAAATA
TTACGGCTGCCGCGAAATTGTCTAAAAGAAGCCTTCTTTTGCCTTTGATTTTCCGGAAAAATGGATTATT
CTTAAAATGGATACCGTTATACGAGGAGTGTCTAAGAACTTTAAATAATTTCTACTGTTGTAGATGAGTG
GATATGGTCAACGTGCATGC
Features (pLannotate 1.2.2; 12 found; start..end, strand, type, name):
    205..221     -  protein_bind   lac operator: The lac repressor binds to the lac operator to inhibit transcription in E. coli. This inhibition can be relieved by adding lactose or isopropyl-β-D-thiogalactopyranoside (IPTG). lac repressor encoded by lacI
    229..259     -  promoter       lac promoter: promoter for the E. coli lac operon
    274..295     -  protein_bind   CAP binding site: CAP binding activates transcription in the presence of cAMP. E. coli catabolite activator protein
    308..347     -  CDS            lacI (fragment): lac repressor; lacI; The lac repressor binds to the lac operator to inhibit transcription in E. coli. This inhibition can be relieved by adding lactose or isopropyl-β-D-thiogalactopyranoside (IPTG).
    428..1075    -  CDS            cat: CAT1_STAAU - Experimental evidence at transcript level: Swiss-Prot protein existence level 2. This enzyme is an effector of chloramphenicol resistance in bacteria. From Staphylococcus aureus.
   1182..2186    -  CDS            repB: RepB replication protein; repB; from Enterococcus faecalis plasmid pAMα1 AAN03827.1 22652809.0
   2522..2641    -  CDS            pre (fragment): PRE_STRAG - Also known as mob. Experimental evidence at protein level: Swiss-Prot protein existence level 1. The interaction of the RSA site and the PRE protein may not only serves a function in plasmid maintenance, but may also contributes to the distribution of small antibiotic resistance plasmids among Gram- positive bacteria. From Streptococcus agalactiae.
   2642..2695    -  CDS            lacI (fragment): lac repressor; lacI; The lac repressor binds to the lac operator to inhibit transcription in E. coli. This inhibition can be relieved by adding lactose or isopropyl-β-D-thiogalactopyranoside (IPTG).
   2878..3466    -  rep_origin     ori: high-copy-number ColE1/pMB1/pBR322/pUC origin of replication
   3556..3572    -  CDS            ecDHFR (fragment): E. coli dihydrofolate reductase; folA
   4043..7942    +  CDS            cas12a: CS12A_FRATN - Also known as cpf1 From Francisella tularensis subsp. novicida (strain U112).
   8007..8126    -  CDS            chdC (fragment): CHDC_GEOKA - Experimental evidence at protein level: Swiss-Prot protein existence level 1. Involved in coproporphyrin-dependent heme b biosynthesis. Catalyzes the decarboxylation of Fe-coproporphyrin III (coproheme) to heme b (protoheme IX), the last step of the pathway. The reaction occurs in a stepwise manner with a three-propionate intermediate. From Geobacillus kaustophilus (strain HTA426).
