[The description below was written by a language model from this plasmid's Addgene catalogue record and pLannotate feature annotations shown in this document.]
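Description:
pFnCas12a_NT is an 8,350 bp bacterial expression and CRISPR plasmid built on the pNW33n backbone. It carries both the Cas12a (Cpf1) nuclease from Francisella tularensis subsp. novicida and a Cas12a guide RNA on a single vector. The backbone has two replication systems. A high-copy ColE1/pUC-type origin maintains the plasmid in E. coli cloning strains. A repB replication gene, annotated as related to that of the Enterococcus faecalis plasmid pAMα1 and flanked by a fragment of the pre/mob gene, is typical of small Gram-positive plasmids and would allow the plasmid to shuttle into such hosts. Selection relies on a Staphylococcus aureus-type cat gene, which confers chloramphenicol resistance. Remnants of the lac promoter, operator and CAP site, along with short lacI fragments, appear to be leftovers of the cloning region rather than functional parts of the payload.

The main insert is the full-length cas12a open reading frame of about 3.9 kb. It was introduced by Gibson assembly from an earlier FnCpf1 plasmid, and the catalogue entry lists pXynA as its promoter. The feature table annotates neither this promoter nor the guide RNA cassette, so their exact positions and the promoter driving the guide are not stated. A short chdC-like fragment of Geobacillus origin lies just downstream of cas12a. It may belong to regulatory sequence borrowed from that organism, but the record does not say. The "NT" suffix may denote a non-targeting guide, as would be used for a control, though the record does not define it. The associated work concerns a Cas12a-based genome editing tool for moderate thermophiles, which fits use of the plasmid to express FnCas12a and a guide RNA in such bacteria.
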