Addgene plasmid #169838: pFnCas12a_NT
Purpose: Expresses FnCas12a and guide RNA in Bacteria
Depositing lab: John van der Oost. Depositing organization: Wageningen University, Department Agrotechnology & Food Sciences. Publication: Development of a Cas12a-Based Genome Editing Tool for Moderate Thermophiles. Mohanraju P, Mougiakos I, Albers J, Mabuchi M, Fuchs RT, Curcuru JL, van Kranenburg R, Robb GB, van der Oost J. CRISPR J. 2021 Feb;4(1):82-91. doi: 10.1089/crispr.2020.0086. Epub 2021 Feb 4. PubMed 33538626.
Backbone
  Vector backbone: pNW33n
  Backbone size w/o insert (bp): 4447
  Total vector size (bp): 8350
  Vector type: Bacterial Expression, CRISPR
Growth in bacteria
  Bacterial resistance: Chloramphenicol, 25 μg/mL
  Growth temperature: 37°C
  Growth strain: DH5alpha
  Copy number: Unknown
Gene/Insert
  Gene/Insert name: FnCas12a
  gRNA/shRNA sequence: Cas12a gRNA
  Species: Francisella tularensis subsp. novicida
  GenBank ID: WP_003040289.1
  Promoter: pXynA
  Cloning method: Gibson Cloning
  Sequencing primers: 5′ GTTTGCAAGCAGCAGATTACG; 3′ TGCGGCTGTGAAAGAATTCC
Resource information
  A portion of this plasmid was derived from a plasmid made by: The gene was cloned from pY002 (pFnCpf1_min) (Plasmid #69975).
Terms and licenses: Academic/Nonprofit Terms; Industry Terms: Not Available to Industry
How to cite: pFnCas12a_NT was a gift from John van der Oost (Addgene plasmid # 169838 ; http://n2t.net/addgene:169838 ; RRID:Addgene_169838)
